Addgene plasmid #63803: pBad_crtEBI_2
Purpose: expresses crtEBI genes for neurosporene production
Depositing lab: Howard Salis. Depositing organization: Pennsylvania State University. Publication: Efficient search, mapping, and optimization of multi-protein genetic systems in diverse bacteria. Farasat I, Kushwaha M, Collens J, Easterbrook M, Guido M, Salis HM. Mol Syst Biol. 2014 Jun 21;10:731. doi: 10.15252/msb.20134955. PubMed 24952589.
Backbone
  Vector backbone: FTV
  Vector type: Bacterial Expression
Growth in bacteria
  Bacterial resistance: Chloramphenicol, 25 μg/mL
  Growth temperature: 30°C
  Growth strain: DH10B
  Copy number: High Copy
Gene/Insert
  Gene/Insert name: crtEBI operon
  Species: Rhodobactor
  Mutation: Codon optimized for E.coli
  Promoter: PBAD
  Cloning method: Gibson Cloning
  Sequencing primers: 5′ pBAD-F; 3′ rrnB-T1-term-F
Terms and licenses: Academic/Nonprofit Terms; Industry Terms: Not Available to Industry
Depositor comments: Needs to be grown in E_IF3_15 strain for overproduction of neurosporene
How to cite: pBad_crtEBI_2 was a gift from Howard Salis (Addgene plasmid # 63803 ; http://n2t.net/addgene:63803 ; RRID:Addgene_63803)
