[The description below was written by a language model from this plasmid's Addgene catalogue record and pLannotate feature annotations shown in this document.]
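Description:
pBad_crtEBI_2 is a 6,886-bp bacterial expression plasmid built on the FTV backbone for arabinose-inducible production of the carotenoid neurosporene in E. coli. It replicates from a high-copy ColE1/pUC-type origin and is selected with chloramphenicol through a cat gene driven by its own promoter and followed by the lambda t0 terminator. The regulatory module is the standard pBAD arrangement. The araC regulator is transcribed divergently from the araBAD promoter, so downstream expression is repressed without L-arabinose and activated when it is added.

The payload is a three-gene crtEBI operon of Rhodobacter origin, codon-optimized for E. coli and assembled by Gibson cloning. The genes lie in one orientation downstream of PBAD and together form a short pathway from central isoprenoid precursors. CrtE (geranylgeranyl diphosphate synthase) condenses farnesyl diphosphate with isopentenyl diphosphate to make GGPP. CrtB (phytoene synthase) joins two GGPP molecules into phytoene. CrtI (phytoene desaturase) introduces three double bonds to give neurosporene as the major product. The automated annotation matches crtE and crtB to Rhodobacter sphaeroides proteins, while crtI is scored as a partial match to the Rhodobacter capsulatus enzyme. rrnB T1 and T7Te terminators lie between the operon and the cat cassette, though both are annotated on the reverse strand. The short intergenic gaps between the coding sequences presumably hold each gene's ribosome binding site, but these are not annotated.

The "_2" suffix suggests this is one member of a series of crtEBI variants, although the record does not say what distinguishes it. The depositor notes that neurosporene overproduction requires a specific engineered host strain, E_IF3_15. The construct comes from work on mapping and optimizing expression of multi-protein genetic systems in bacteria.
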