Features (pLannotate 1.2.2; 11 found; start..end, strand, type, name):
     89..967     -  CDS            araC: L-arabinose regulatory protein; araC
    994..1278    +  promoter       araBAD promoter: araBAD; promoter of the L-arabinose operon of E. coli; the araC regulatory gene is transcribed in the opposite direction (Guzman et al., 1995)
   1328..2191    +  CDS            crtE: CRTE_RHOS4 - Protein inferred from homology: Swiss-Prot protein existence level 3. Catalyzes the condensation of farnesyl diphosphate (FPP) and isopentenyl diphosphate (IPP) to yield geranylgeranyl diphosphate (GGPP) needed for biosynthesis of carotenoids and diterpenes. From Rhodobacter sphaeroides (strain ATCC 17023 / DSM 158 / JCM 6121 / NBRC 12203 / NCIMB 8253 / ATH 2.4.1.) (Cereibacter sphaeroides).
   2235..3299    +  CDS            crtB: CRTB_RHOS4 - Protein inferred from homology: Swiss-Prot protein existence level 3. Involved in the biosynthesis of carotenoids. Catalyzes the condensation of two molecules of geranylgeranyl diphosphate (GGPP) to give prephytoene diphosphate (PPPP) and the subsequent rearrangement of the cyclopropylcarbinyl intermediate to yield phytoene (By similarity). From Rhodobacter sphaeroides (strain ATCC 17023 / DSM 158 / JCM 6121 / NBRC 12203 / NCIMB 8253 / ATH 2.4.1.) (Cereibacter sphaeroides).
   3380..4858    +  CDS            crtI (fragment): CRTI_RHOCB - Experimental evidence at protein level: Swiss-Prot protein existence level 1. Converts phytoene into all-trans-neurosporene as the major product, via the intermediary of phytofluene and zeta-carotene, by the introduction of three double bonds. Both intermediates, phytofluene and zeta-carotene, can be used as substrates and converted to neurosporene. 1,2-epoxy phytoene is also a suitable substrate whereas the C30 diapophytoene is not. From Rhodobacter capsulatus (strain ATCC BAA-309 / NBRC 16581 / SB1003).
   5052..5079    -  terminator     T7Te terminator: phage T7 early transcription terminator
   5095..5166    -  terminator     rrnB T1 terminator: transcription terminator T1 from the E. coli rrnB gene
   5183..5278    +  promoter       cat promoter (fragment): promoter of the E. coli cat gene encoding chloramphenicol acetyltransferase
   5279..5935    +  CDS            cat: CAT_ECOLX - Experimental evidence at protein level: Swiss-Prot protein existence level 1. This enzyme is an effector of chloramphenicol resistance in bacteria. From Escherichia coli. This protein is used as a marker in many commonly used cloning vectors, such as pACYC184.
   5959..6053    +  terminator     lambda t0 terminator: transcription terminator from phage lambda
   6142..6730    +  rep_origin     ori: high-copy-number ColE1/pMB1/pBR322/pUC origin of replication
>Addgene plasmid #63803 | pBad_crtEBI_2 | depositor full sequence | sequence record 106536 | Full Sequence
CATAATGTGCCTGTCAAATGGACGAAGCAGGGATTCTGCAAACCCTATGCTACTCCCTCGAGCCGTCAAT
TGTCTGATTCGTTACCAATTATGACAACTTGACGGCTACATCATTCACTTTTTCTTCACAACCGGCACGG
AACTCGCTCGGGCTGGCCCCGGTGCATTTTTTAAATACCCGCGAGAAATAGAGTTGATCGTCAAAACCAA
CATTGCGACCGACGGTGGCGATAGGCATCCGGGTGGTGCTCAAAAGCAGCTTCGCCTGGCTGATACGTTG
GTCCTCGCGCCAGCTTAAGACGCTAATCCCTAACTGCTGGCGGAAAAGATGTGACAGACGCGACGGCGAC
AAGCAAACATGCTGTGCGACGCTGGCGATATCAAAATTGCTGTCTGCCAGGTGATCGCTGATGTACTGAC
AAGCCTCGCGTACCCGATTATCCATCGGTGGATGGAGCGACTCGTTAATCGCTTCCATGCGCCGCAGTAA
CAATTGCTCAAGCAGATTTATCGCCAGCAGCTCCGAATAGCGCCCTTCCCCTTGCCCGGCGTTAATGATT
TGCCCAAACAGGTCGCTGAAATGCGGCTGGTGCGCTTCATCCGGGCGAAAGAACCCCGTATTGGCAAATA
TTGACGGCCAGTTAAGCCATTCATGCCAGTAGGCGCGCGGACGAAAGTAAACCCACTGGTGATACCATTC
GCGAGCCTCCGGATGACGACCGTAGTGATGAATCTCTCCTGGCGGGAACAGCAAAATATCACCCGGTCGG
CAAACAAATTCTCGTCCCTGATTTTTCACCACCCCCTGACCGCGAATGGTGAGATTGAGAATATAACCTT
TCATTCCCAGCGGTCGGTCGATAAAAAAATCGAGATAACCGTTGGCCTCAATCGGCGTTAAACCCGCCAC
CAGATGGGCATTAAACGAGTATCCCGGCAGCAGGGGATCATTTTGCGCTTCAGCCATACTTTTCATACTC
CCGCCATTCAGAGAAGAAACCAATTGTCCATATTGCATCAGACATTGCCGTCACTGCGTCTTTTACTGGC
TCTTCTCGCTAACCAAACCGGTAACCCCGCTTATTAAAAGCATTCTGTAACAAAGCGGGACCAAAGCCAT
GACAAAAACGCGTAACAAAAGTGTCTATAATCACGGCAGAAAAGTCCACATTGATTATTTGCACGGCGTC
ACACTTTGCTATGCCATAGCATTTTTATCCATAAGATTAGCGGATCTTACCTGACGCTTTTTATCGCAAC
TCTCTACTGTTTCTCCATACCCGTGAATTCAACCAATATACCAAATAAAGAGTCGAGGAGGTCAAGGATG
GCATTCGAACAACGTATTGAAGCTGCTATGGCTGCTGCTATTGCACGTGGCCAGGGTAGCGAAGCTCCGT
CCAAACTGGCAACTGCGCTGGACTACGCTGTCACCCCTGGTGGTGCGCGCATTCGTCCGACTCTGCTGCT
GTCTGTCGCCACCGCTTGCGGCGATGACCGTCCTGCCCTGAGCGACGCGGCTGCGGTTGCCCTGGAACTG
ATCCATTGCGCTTCTCTGGTGCATGACGACCTGCCGTGCTTCGACGACGCTGAAATCCGTCGTGGTAAGC
CAACCGTTCATCGTGCATACAGCGAACCGCTGGCTATCCTGACTGGTGATTCCCTGATCGTTATGGGTTT
CGAAGTTCTGGCGCGTGCGGCGGCTGATCAGCCACAACGTGCCCTGCAACTGGTAACGGCTCTGGCGGTA
CGCACTGGTATGCCGATGGGCATCTGCGCTGGTCAGGGTTGGGAAAGCGAATCTCAGATCAACCTGTCTG
CATACCACCGTGCCAAAACTGGTGCCCTGTTCATCGCGGCTACTCAGATGGGCGCAATCGCAGCGGGTTA
CGAGGCGGAACCGTGGGAAGAACTGGGTGCGCGTATCGGCGAAGCGTTCCAGGTTGCAGATGATCTGCGT
GACGCGCTGTGCGATGCCGAAACCCTGGGTAAGCCGGCAGGTCAGGACGAAATCCATGCACGTCCGAACG
CTGTTCGCGAGTATGGTGTAGAAGGCGCGGCTAAACGCCTGAAAGACATCCTGGGTGGCGCGATCGCATC
CATCCCGTCCTGTCCAGGTGAAGCAATGCTGGCAGAGATGGTTCGTCGCTACGCCGAGAAAATCGTTCCA
GCTCAAGTTGCTGCACGCGTGTAATCTAGAACGTACACACACAATTATACGAAGGGGGTCCGAAATGATT
GCTTCTGCTGATCTGGATGCGTGTCGTGAAATGATTCGTACCGGCTCCTATAGCTTTCATGCCGCTTCTC
GTCTGCTGCCGGAACGCGTACGTGCGCCGAGCCTGGCGCTGTACGCCTTCTGCCGTGTAGCTGACGATGC
TGTGGATGAAGCTGTTAACGATGGCCAGCGTGAAGAAGATGCTGAAGTGAAACGCCGCGCAGTACTGAGC
CTGCGTGATCGTCTGGATCTGGTGTATGGCGGCCGTCCGCGTAACGCTCCTGCTGACCGCGCCTTTGCGG
CGGTCGTCGAAGAATTTGAAATGCCGCGTGCTCTGCCGGAAGCGCTGCTGGAAGGTCTGGCGTGGGATGC
GGTAGGCCGTTCCTACGACTCCTTCAGCGGTGTTCTGGATTACTCTGCGCGTGTTGCCGCAGCCGTTGGC
GCGATGATGTGTGTTCTGATGCGCGTTCGCGATCCTGATGTCCTGGCTCGTGCGTGCGATCTGGGTCTGG
CGATGCAACTGACCAACATCGCTCGTGACGTTGGCACTGACGCCCGTTCTGGTCGCATCTACCTGCCGCG
CGACTGGATGGAAGAGGAAGGCCTGCCGGTGGAAGAGTTCCTGGCACGCCCGGTGGTTGATGATCGCATC
CGTGCAGTCACTCACCGCCTGCTGCGCGCTGCGGACCGTCTGTACCTGCGTTCTGAGGCCGGTGTGTGTG
GCCTGCCGCTGGCTTGTCGTCCGGGCATTTACGCGGCACGTCACATCTATGCTGGTATTGGTGATGAAAT
CGCGCGTAACGGTTATGATTCTGTTACCCGTCGCGCTTTCACCACTCGTCGCCAGAAACTGGTTTGGCTG
GGTCTGTCCGCTACTCGCGCTGCTCTGAGCCCATTCGGTCCAGGTTGTGCAACCCTGCACGCCGCTCCGG
AACCAGAAGTCGCATTCCTGGTTAACGCGGCAGCACGCGCTCGTCCTCAGCGTGGCCGTAGCGAAGCTCT
GATTAGCGTTCTGGCTCAACTGGAGGCTCAGGATCGTCAGATCAGCCGCCAGCGTCTGGGTAACCGTGCG
AACCCGATCTAACTCGAAGCTTAAACCCAACAAATTAGACTATAAGGAGGTTAATAATGCCATCTATTTC
TCCAGCCTCTGACGCTGATCGTGCTCTGGTTATCGGCTCTGGCCTGGGCGGCCTGGCCGCTGCTATGCGT
CTGGGTGCAAAAGGTTGGCGTGTTACCGTAATCGATAAACTGGACGTTCCGGGTGGCCGTGGCTCCAGCA
TCACGCAGGAGGGCCATCGTTTTGACCTGGGCCCGACCATTGTTACTGTACCTCAAAGCCTGCGTGACCT
GTGGAAAACTTGCGGTCGCGACTTCGACGCAGATGTGGAGCTGAAACCGATTGACCCATTCTACGAAGTT
CGTTGGCCAGATGGCTCTCACTTTACCGTTCGTCAGTCTACTGAAGCTATGAAAGCTGAAGTAGCACGCC
TGTCTCCAGGCGATGTTGCGGGCTACGAGAAATTCCTGAAGGATTCCGAGAAACGTTATTGGTTCGGTTA
TGAGGACCTGGGTCGTCGCTCCATGCACAAACTGTGGGATCTGATCAAAGTCCTGCCGACCTTCGGCATG
ATGCGTGCTGATCGTTCCGTCTACCAGCACGCGGCCCTGCGCGTCAAGGATGAACGCCTGCGCATGGCGC
TGTCCTTCCATCCTCTGTTCATTGGTGGTGATCCGTTCAATGTGACCAGCATGTACATCCTGGTATCTCA
ACTGGAGAAAGAATTTGGTGTACATTACGCGATCGGCGGTGTGGCCGCCATCGCAGCCGCGATGGCGAAA
GTGATTGAAGGTCAGGGCGGCTCCTTCCGCATGAACACTGAAGTGGACGAAATCCTGGTTGAAAAAGGCA
CCGCTACCGGTGTTCGCCTGGCGTCTGGCGAAGTACTGCGCGCTGGTCTGGTTGTAAGCAATGCGGACGC
AGGCCATACCTACATGCGTCTGCTGCGCAATCACCCTCGCCGTCGTTGGACTGACGCCCACGTTAAATCT
CGCCGCTGGAGCATGGGCCTGTTTGTTTGGTACTTTGGCACCAAAGGTACTAAAGGCATGTGGCCGGATG
TGGGTCATCACACCATCGTGAACGCTCCGCGTTACAAAGGCCTGGTTGAGGACATCTTCCTGAAAGGTAA
ACTGGCCAAAGACATGTCCCTGTACATCCATCGTCCATCTATCACTGATCCGACCGTTGCGCCAGAAGGC
GACGATACCTTCTACGCGCTGTCCCCAGTGCCGCACCTGAAACAGGCACAGCCGGTAGACTGGCAGGCGG
TTGCGGAGCCGTACCGCGAAAGCGTCCTGGAAGTCCTGGAACAATCCATGCCGGGCATTGGTGAACGCAT
TGGTCCAAGCCTGGTGTTCACGCCAGAAACTTTCCGTGATCGTTACCTGTCCCCGTGGGGTGCAGGCTTC
TCTATCGAACCGCGCATCCTGCAATCTGCTTGGTTCCGTCCGCATAATATCTCTGAAGAAGTCGCAAATC
TGTTTCTGGTTGGTGCGGGCACCCACCCAGGTGCCGGTGTACCGGGTGTTATTGGCTCTGCGGAGGTCAT
GGCGAAACTGGCTCCGGATGCGCCGCGTGCGCGCCGTGAAGCTGAACCGGCTGAGCGCCTGGCAGCAGAA
TAACCATAACACACACACACACAAGGTCGTCACAGCACCGGTGCTTAATAAAGATCTTCGACGTCTGCTG
TGTAAAAAAAAACCCCGCCCCTGACAGGGCGGGGTTTTTTTTCGCGGTTGTGAATGCCATATGGCTGTGC
TGTGGTATAAACGCAGAAAGGCCCACCCGAAGGTGAGCCAGTGTGACTCTAGTAGAGAGCGTTCACCGAC
AAACAACAGATAAAACGAAAGGCCCAGTCTTTCGACTGAGCCTTTCGTTTTATTTGATGCCTGGCCTAGG
TTCACGTAAGAGGTTCCAACTTTCACCATAATGAAATAAGATCACTACCGGGCGTATTTTTTGAGTTATC
GAGATTTTCAGGAGCTAAGGAAGCTAAAATGGAGAAAAAAATCACTGGATATACCACCGTTGATATATCC
CAATGGCATCGTAAAGAACATTTTGAGGCATTTCAGTCAGTTGCTCAATGTACCTATAACCAGACCGTTC
AGCTGGATATTACGGCCTTTTTAAAGACCGTAAAGAAAAATAAGCACAAGTTTTATCCGGCCTTTATTCA
CATTCTTGCCCGCCTGATGAATGCTCATCCGGAATTTCGTATGGCAATGAAAGACGGTGAGCTGGTGATA
TGGGATAGTGTTCACCCTTGTTACACCGTTTTCCATGAGCAAACTGAAACGTTTTCATCGCTCTGGAGTG
AATACCACGACGATTTCCGGCAGTTTCTACACATATATTCGCAAGATGTGGCGTGTTACGGTGAAAACCT
GGCCTATTTCCCTAAAGGGTTTATTGAGAATATGTTTTTCGTCTCAGCCAATCCCTGGGTGAGTTTCACC
AGTTTTGATTTAAACGTGGCCAATATGGACAACTTCTTCGCCCCCGTTTTCACCATGGGCAAATATTATA
CGCAAGGCGACAAGGTGCTGATGCCGCTGGCGATTCAGGTTCATCATGCCGTTTGTGATGGCTTCCATGT
CGGCAGAATGCTTAATGAATTACAACAGTACTGCGATGAGTGGCAGGGCGGGGCGTAATTTGATATCGGT
ACCGCTTGGACTCCTGTTGATAGATCCAGTAATGACCTCAGAACTCCATCTGGATTTGTTCAGAACGCTC
GGTTGCCGCCGGGCGTTTTTTATTGGTGAGAATCCAAGCACCCGGGCATGACCAAAATCCCTTAACGTGA
GTTTTCGTTCCACTGAGCGTCAGACCCCGTAGAAAAGATCAAAGGATCTTCTTGAGATCCTTTTTTTCTG
CGCGTAATCTGCTGCTTGCAAACAAAAAAACCACCGCTACCAGCGGTGGTTTGTTTGCCGGATCAAGAGC
TACCAACTCTTTTTCCGAAGGTAACTGGCTTCAGCAGAGCGCAGATACCAAATACTGTCCTTCTAGTGTA
GCCGTAGTTAGGCCACCACTTCAAGAACTCTGTAGCACCGCCTACATACCTCGCTCTGCTAATCCTGTTA
CCAGTGGCTGCTGCCAGTGGCGATAAGTCGTGTCTTACCGGGTTGGACTCAAGACGATAGTTACCGGATA
AGGCGCAGCGGTCGGGCTGAACGGGGGGTTCGTGCACACAGCCCAGCTTGGAGCGAACGACCTACACCGA
ACTGAGATACCTACAGCGTGAGCTATGAGAAAGCGCCACGCTTCCCGAAGGGAGAAAGGCGGACAGGTAT
CCGGTAAGCGGCAGGGTCGGAACAGGAGAGCGCACGAGGGAGCTTCCAGGGGGAAACGCCTGGTATCTTT
ATAGTCCTGTCGGGTTTCGCCACCTCTGACTTGAGCGTCGATTTTTGTGATGCTCGTCAGGGGGGCGGAG
CCTATGGAAAAACGCCAGCAACGCGGCCTTTTTACGGTTCCTGGCCTTTTGCTGGCCTTTTGCTCACATG
TTCTTTCCTGCGTTATCCCCTGATTCTGTGGATAACCGTATTACCGCCTTTGAGTGAGCTGATACCTGGA
TCCTGATAAATGATTTCTGCAGAAAA
