>Addgene plasmid #63803 | pBad_crtEBI_2 | addgene partial sequence | sequence record 108455 | CAT-R 5'-GCAACTGACTGAAATGCCTC-3'
ACGGTGGTATATCCAGTGATTTTTTTCTCCATTTTAGCTTCCTTAGCTCCTGAAAATCTCGATAACTCAA
AAAATACGCCCGGTAGTGATCTTATTTCATTATGGTGAAAGTTGGAACCTCTTACGTGAACCTAGGCCAG
GCATCAAATAAAACGAAAGGCTCAGTCGAAAGACTGGGCCTTTCGTTTTATCTGTTGTTTGTCGGTGAAC
GCTCTCTACTAGAGTCACACTGGCTCACCTTCGGGTGGGCCTTTCTGCGTTTATACCACAGCACAGCCAT
ATGGCATTCACAACCGCGAAAAAAAACCCCGCCCTGTCAGGGGCGGGGTTTTTTTTTACACAGCAGACGT
CGAAGATCTTTATTAAGCACCGGTGCTGTGACGACCTTGTGTGTGTGTGTGTTATGGTTATTCTGCTGCC
AGGCGCTCAGCCGGTTCAGCTTCACGGCGCGCACGCGGCGCATCCGGAGCCAGTTTCGCCATGACCTCCG
CAGAGCCAATAACACCCGGTACACCGGCACCTGGGTGGGTGCCCGCACCAACCAGAAACAGATTTGCGAC
TTCTTCAGAGATATTATGCGGACGGAACCAAGCAGATTGCAGGATGCGCGGTTCGATAGAGAAGCCTGCA
CCCCACGGGGACAGGTAACGATCACGGAAAGTTTCTGGCGTGAACACCAGGCTTGGACCAATGCGTTCAC
CAATGCCCGGCATGGATTGTTCCAGGACTTCCAGGACGCTTTCGCGGTACGGCTCCGCAACCGCCTGCCA
GTCTACCGGCTGTGCCTG
