>Addgene plasmid #63803 | pBad_crtEBI_2 | addgene partial sequence | sequence record 108456 | pBAD-F 5'-ATGCCATAGCATTTTTATCC-3'
CGCAACTCTCTACTGTTTCTCCATACCCGTGAATTCAACCAATATACCAAATAAAGAGTCGAGGAGGTCA
AGGATGGCATTCGAACAACGTATTGAAGCTGCTATGGCTGCTGCTATTGCACGTGGCCAGGGTAGCGAAG
CTCCGTCCAAACTGGCAACTGCGCTGGACTACGCTGTCACCCCTGGTGGTGCGCGCATTCGTCCGACTCT
GCTGCTGTCTGTCGCCACCGCTTGCGGCGATGACCGTCCTGCCCTGAGCGACGCGGCTGCGGTTGCCCTG
GAACTGATCCATTGCGCTTCTCTGGTGCATGACGACCTGCCGTGCTTCGACGACGCTGAAATCCGTCGTG
GTAAGCCAACCGTTCATCGTGCATACAGCGAACCGCTGGCTATCCTGACTGGTGATTCCCTGATCGTTAT
GGGTTTCGAAGTTCTGGCGCGTGCGGCGGCTGATCAGCCACAACGTGCCCTGCAACTGGTAACGGCTCTG
GCGGTACGCACTGGTATGCCGATGGGCATCTGCGCTGGTCAGGGTTGGGAAAGCGAATCTCAGATCAACC
TGTCTGCATACCACCGTGCCAAAACTGGTGCCCTGTTCATCGCGGCTACTCAGATGGGCGCAATCGCAGC
GGGTTACGAGGCGGAACCGTGGGAAGAACTGGGTGCGCGTATCGGCGAAGCGTTCCAGGTTGCAGATGAT
CTGCGTGACGCGCTGTGCGATGCCG
